>Addgene plasmid #160832 | pXWS5Ptet2 | addgene full sequence | sequence record 317150 | Addgene NGS Result
GGCTTCCTCGCTCACTGACTCGCTGCGCTCGGTCGTTCGGCTGCGGCGAGCGGTATCAGCTCACTCAAAG
GCGGTAATCTCGAGTCCCGTCAAGTCAGCGTAATGCTCTGCCAGTGTTACAACCAATTAACCAATTCTGA
TTAGAAAAACTCATCGAGCATCAAATGAAACTGCAATTTATTCATATCAGGATTATCGATACCATATTTT
TGAAAAAGCCGTTTCTGTAATGAAGGAGAAAACTCACCGAGGCAGTTCCATAGGATGGCAAGATCCTGGT
ATCGGTCTGCGATTCCGACTCGTCCAACATCAATACAACCTATTAATTTCCCCTCGTCAAAAATAAGGTT
ATCAAGTGAGAAATCACCATGAGTGACGACTGAATCCGGTGAGAATGGCAAAAGCTTATGCATTTCTTTC
CAGACTTGTTCAACAGGCCAGCCATTACGCTCGTCATCAAAATCACTCGCATCAACCAAACCGTTATTCA
TTCGTGATTGCGCCTGAGCGAGACGAAATACGCGATCGCTGTTAAAAGGACAATTACAAACAGGAATCGA
ATGCAACCGGCGCAGGAACACTGCCAGCGCATCAACAATATTTTCACCTGAATCAGGATATTCTTCTAAT
ACCTGGAATGCTGTTTTCCCGGGGATCGCAGTGGTGAGTAACCATGCATCATCAGGAGTACGGATAAAAT
GCTTGATGGTCGGAAGAGGCATAAATTCCGTCAGCCAGTTTAGTCTGACCATCTCATCTGTAACATCATT
GGCAACGCTACCTTTGCCATGTTTCAGAAACAACTCTGGCGCATCGGGCTTCCCATACAATCGATAGATT
GTCGCACCTGATTGCCCGACATTATCGCGAGCCCATTTATACCCATATAAATCAGCATCCATGTTGGAAT
TTAATCGCGGCCTGGAGCAAGACGTTTCCCGTTGAATATGGCTCATAACACCCCTTGTATTACTGTTTAT
GTAAGCAGACAGTTTTATTGTTCATGATGATATATTTTTATCTTGTGCAATGTAACATCAGAGATTTTGA
GACACAACGTGGCTTTGTTGAATAAATCGAACTTTTGCTGAGTTGAAGGATCAGATCACGCATCTTCCCG
ACAACGCAGACCGTTCCGTGGCAAAGCAAAAGTTCAAAATCACCAACTGGTCCACCTACAACAAAGCTCT
CATCAACCGTGGCTCCCTCACTTTCTGGCTGGATGATGGGGCGATTCAGGCCTGGTATGAGTCAGCAACA
CCTTCTTCACGAGGCAGACCTCAGCGCTAGCGGAGTGTATACTGGCTTACTATGTTGGCACTGATGAGGG
TGTCAGTGAAGTGCTTCATGTGGCAGGAGAAAAAAGGCTGCACCGGTGCGTCAGCAGAATATGTGATACA
GGATATATTCCGCTTCCTCGCTCACTGACTCGCTACGCTCGGTCGTTCGACTGCGGCGAGCGGAAATGGC
TTACGAACGGGGCGGAGATTTCCTGGAAGATGCCAGGAAGATACTTAACAGGGAAGTGAGAGGGCCGCGG
CAAAGCCGTTTTTCCATAGGCTCCGCCCCCTGACAAGCATCACGAAATCTGACGCTCAAATCAGTGGTGG
CGAAACCCGACAGGACTATAAAGATACCAGGCGTTTCCCCCTGGCGGCTCCCTCGTGCGCTCTCCTGTTC
CTGCCTTTCGGTTTACCGGTGTCATTCCGCTGTTATGGCCGCGTTTGTCTCATTCCACGCCTGACACTCA
GTTCCGGGTAGGCAGTTCGCTCCAAGCTGGACTGTATGCACGAACCCCCCGTTCAGTCCGACCGCTGCGC
CTTATCCGGTAACTATCGTCTTGAGTCCAACCCGGAAAGACATGCAAAAGCACCACTGGCAGCAGCCACT
GGTAATTGATTTAGAGGAGTTAGTCTTGAAGTCATGCGCCGGTTAAGGCTAAACTGAAAGGACAAGTTTT
GGTGACTGCGCTCCTCCAAGCCAGTTACCTCGGTTCAAAGAGTTGGTAGCTCAGAGAACCTTCAAAAAAC
CGCCCTGCAAGGCGGTTTTTTCGTTTTCAGAGCAAGAGATTACGCGCAGACCAAAACGATCTCAAGAAGA
TCATCTTATTAAGGGGTCTGACGCTCAGTGGAACGAAAACTCACGTTAAGGGATTTTGGTCATGAGATTA
TCAAAAAGGATCTTCACCTAGATCCTTTTAAATTAAAAATGAAGTTTTAAATCAATCTAAAGTATATATG
AGTAAACTTGGTCTGACAGTTACCAATGCTTAATCAGTGAGGCACCTATCTCAGCGATCTGTCTATTTCG
TTCATCCATAGTTGCCTGACTCCCCGTCGTGTAGATAACTACGATACGGGAGGGCTTACCATCTGGCCCC
AGTGCTGCAATGATACCGCGAGACCCACGCTCACCGGCTCCAGATTTATCAGCAATAAACCAGCCAGCCG
GAAGGGCCGAGCGCAGAAGTGGTCCTGCAACTTTATCCGCCTCCATCCAGTCTATTCCATGGTGCCACCT
GACGTCTAAGAAACCATTATTATCATGACATTAACCTATAAAAATAGGCGTATCACGAGGCAGAATTTCA
GATAAAAAAAATCCTTAGCTTTCGCTAAGGATGATTTCTGGAATTCGCGGCCGCTTCTAGAGATCGATTT
TAGAGCTGCCTTTTCAGCAGGACGCACTGACCTCCCTATCAGTGATAGAGATTGACATCCCTATCAGTGA
TAGAGATACTGAGCACATATCTTAGGTGTCCCTAGAATGAGTATCGATTTTAGAGCTGCCTTTTCAGCAG
GACGCACTGACCTCCCTATCAGTGATAGAGATTGACATCCCTATCAGTGATAGAGATACTGAGCACATAT
CTTAGGTGTCCCTAGAATTTCCATCGATTTTAGAGCTGCCTTTTCAGCAGGACGCACTGACCTCCCTATC
AGTGATAGAGATTGACATCCCTATCAGTGATAGAGATACTGAGCACATATCTTAGGTGTCCCTAGAATGA
CTATCGATTTTAGAGCTGCCTTTTCAGCAGGACGCACTGACCTCCCTATCAGTGATAGAGATTGACATCC
CTATCAGTGATAGAGATACTGAGCACATATCTTAGGTGTCCCTAGAATTGATATCGATTTTAGAGCTGCC
TTTTCAGCAGGACGCACTGACCTCCCTATCAGTGATAGAGATTGACATCCCTATCAGTGATAGAGATACT
GAGCACATATCTTAGGTGTCCCTAGAATTACTAGAGCCAGGCATCAAATAAAACGAAAGGCTCAGTCGAA
AGACTGGGCCTTTCGTTTTATCTGTTGTTTGTCGGTGAACGCTCTCTACTAGAGTCACACTGGCTCACCT
TCGGGTGGGCCTTTCTGCGTTTATATACTAGTAGCGGCCGCTGCA
Features (pLannotate 1.2.2; 20 found; start..end, strand, type, name):
    141..956     -  CDS            KanR: aminoglycoside phosphotransferase; aph(3')-Ia; confers resistance to kanamycin in bacteria or G418 (Geneticin®) in eukaryotes
   1283..1309    +  misc_feature   bom (fragment): basis of mobility region from pBR322
   1408..1463    -  rep_origin     RSF ori (fragment): Plasmids containing the RSF 1030 origin of replication can be propagated in E. coli cells that contain additional plasmids with compatible origins.
   1551..2095    -  rep_origin     p15A ori: Plasmids containing the medium-copy-number p15A origin of replication can be propagated in E. coli cells that contain a second plasmid with the ColE1 origin.
   2261..2506    -  CDS            bla(M) (fragment): β-lactamase lacking the signal sequence; bla(M); allows cytosolic expression of β-lactamase
   2585..2628    -  terminator     bacterial terminator: putative bacterial transcription terminator
   2631..2652    +  misc_feature   BioBrick prefix: BioBrick prefix for parts that do not start with "ATG"
   2674..2692    +  promoter       PLtetO-1 promoter (fragment): modified phage lambda PL promoter with tet operator sites (Lutz and Bujard, 1997)
   2693..2748    +  promoter       PLtetO-1 promoter (fragment): modified phage lambda PL promoter with tet operator sites (Lutz and Bujard, 1997)
   2794..2812    +  promoter       PLtetO-1 promoter (fragment): modified phage lambda PL promoter with tet operator sites (Lutz and Bujard, 1997)
   2813..2868    +  promoter       PLtetO-1 promoter (fragment): modified phage lambda PL promoter with tet operator sites (Lutz and Bujard, 1997)
   2914..2932    +  promoter       PLtetO-1 promoter (fragment): modified phage lambda PL promoter with tet operator sites (Lutz and Bujard, 1997)
   2933..2988    +  promoter       PLtetO-1 promoter (fragment): modified phage lambda PL promoter with tet operator sites (Lutz and Bujard, 1997)
   3034..3052    +  promoter       PLtetO-1 promoter (fragment): modified phage lambda PL promoter with tet operator sites (Lutz and Bujard, 1997)
   3053..3108    +  promoter       PLtetO-1 promoter (fragment): modified phage lambda PL promoter with tet operator sites (Lutz and Bujard, 1997)
   3154..3172    +  promoter       PLtetO-1 promoter (fragment): modified phage lambda PL promoter with tet operator sites (Lutz and Bujard, 1997)
   3173..3228    +  promoter       PLtetO-1 promoter (fragment): modified phage lambda PL promoter with tet operator sites (Lutz and Bujard, 1997)
   3265..3336    +  terminator     rrnB T1 terminator: transcription terminator T1 from the E. coli rrnB gene
   3352..3379    +  terminator     T7Te terminator: phage T7 early transcription terminator
   3386..1       +  misc_feature   BioBrick suffix (across the origin): universal suffix for all parts
