[The description below was written by a language model from this plasmid's Addgene catalogue record and pLannotate feature annotations shown in this document.]
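Description:
pXWS5Ptet2 is a synthetic-biology plasmid for E. coli, built on the BioBrick backbone pSB3K3 and carrying a "DNA sponge" made of five tandem copies of the Ptet2 promoter. The 3,405-nt sequenced record shows a p15A origin of replication, which is compatible with ColE1-type plasmids and lets the sponge be co-maintained with a separate circuit plasmid. The catalogue lists it as low copy. Selection is by kanamycin through the aph(3')-Ia gene. The short hits to bom, RSF ori and a β-lactamase fragment appear to be backbone remnants or partial annotation matches rather than functional elements.

The 733-bp synthetic insert lies between the BioBrick prefix and suffix, cloned through EcoRI and PstI sites that remain intact. The feature table shows five regularly spaced repeat units, each annotated as paired fragments of a PLtetO-1-type promoter, that is, a phage lambda PL derivative bearing tet operator sites. The array is followed by the rrnB T1 and T7Te terminators, and a further putative terminator sits upstream of the prefix. No coding sequence is annotated downstream of the promoters, so the array seems to serve as a set of operator sites rather than to express a product.

According to the stated purpose and the associated publication title, such sponges act as decoy binding sites that titrate a DNA-binding protein, presumably TetR here given the tet operators. This tunes expression from the protein's regulated targets and mitigates protein toxicity. The depositor notes that the repeated sequence may make the plasmid prone to recombination.
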