Addgene plasmid #160832: pXWS5Ptet2
Purpose: 5 repeats of Ptet2 sponge
Depositing lab: Baojun Wang. Depositing organization: University of Edinburgh. Publication: Synthetic protein-binding DNA sponge as a tool to tune gene expression and mitigate protein toxicity. Wan X, Pinto F, Yu L, Wang B. Nat Commun. 2020 Nov 24;11(1):5961. doi: 10.1038/s41467-020-19552-9. PubMed 33235249.
Backbone
  Vector backbone: pSB3K3
  Backbone size w/o insert (bp): 2672
  Vector type: Synthetic Biology
Growth in bacteria
  Bacterial resistance: Kanamycin, 50 μg/mL
  Growth temperature: 30°C
  Growth strain: NEB Stable
  Copy number: Low Copy
Gene/Insert
  Gene/Insert name: Ptet2-Ptet2-Ptet2-Ptet2-Ptet2-t
  Species: Synthetic
  Insert size (bp): 733
  Promoter: Ptet2
  Cloning method: Restriction Enzyme; 5′ cloning site EcoRI (not destroyed); 3′ cloning site PstI (not destroyed)
  Sequencing primers: 5′ TGCCACCTGACGTCTAAGAA; 3′ ATTACCGCCTTTGAGTGAGC
Terms and licenses: Academic/Nonprofit Terms; Industry Terms: Not Available to Industry
Depositor comments: This plasmid may be prone to recombination. It is recommended to screen multiple DNA preparations from cultures started from single colonies.
How to cite: pXWS5Ptet2 was a gift from Baojun Wang (Addgene plasmid # 160832 ; http://n2t.net/addgene:160832 ; RRID:Addgene_160832)
