>Addgene plasmid #160832 | pXWS5Ptet2 | depositor partial sequence | sequence record 311333 | Ptet2-Ptet2-Ptet2-Ptet2-Ptet2-t
ATCGATTTTAGAGCTGCCTTTTCAGCAGGACGCACTGACCTCCCTATCAGTGATAGAGATTGACATCCCT
ATCAGTGATAGAGATACTGAGCACATATCTTAGGTGTCCCTAGAATGAGTATCGATTTTAGAGCTGCCTT
TTCAGCAGGACGCACTGACCTCCCTATCAGTGATAGAGATTGACATCCCTATCAGTGATAGAGATACTGA
GCACATATCTTAGGTGTCCCTAGAATTTCCATCGATTTTAGAGCTGCCTTTTCAGCAGGACGCACTGACC
TCCCTATCAGTGATAGAGATTGACATCCCTATCAGTGATAGAGATACTGAGCACATATCTTAGGTGTCCC
TAGAATGACTATCGATTTTAGAGCTGCCTTTTCAGCAGGACGCACTGACCTCCCTATCAGTGATAGAGAT
TGACATCCCTATCAGTGATAGAGATACTGAGCACATATCTTAGGTGTCCCTAGAATTGATATCGATTTTA
GAGCTGCCTTTTCAGCAGGACGCACTGACCTCCCTATCAGTGATAGAGATTGACATCCCTATCAGTGATA
GAGATACTGAGCACATATCTTAGGTGTCCCTAGAATTACTAGAGCCAGGCATCAAATAAAACGAAAGGCT
CAGTCGAAAGACTGGGCCTTTCGTTTTATCTGTTGTTTGTCGGTGAACGCTCTCTACTAGAGTCACACTG
GCTCACCTTCGGGTGGGCCTTTCTGCGTTTATA
